Addgene plasmid #89168: pT7-NSP1SA11
Purpose: Express Rotavirus SA11 NSP1 in mammalian cells
Depositing lab: Takeshi Kobayashi. Depositing organization: The University of Osaka. Publication: Entirely plasmid-based reverse genetics system for rotaviruses. Kanai Y, Komoto S, Kawagishi T, Nouda R, Nagasawa N, Onishi M, Matsuura Y, Taniguchi K, Kobayashi T. Proc Natl Acad Sci U S A. 2017 Jan 30. pii: 201618424. doi: 10.1073/pnas.1618424114. PubMed 28137864.
Backbone
  Vector backbone: p3E5
  Backbone size w/o insert (bp): 3074
  Total vector size (bp): 4684
  Vector type: Mammalian Expression
Growth in bacteria
  Bacterial resistance: Ampicillin, 100 μg/mL
  Growth temperature: 37°C
  Growth strain: DH5alpha
  Copy number: High Copy
Gene/Insert
  Gene/Insert name: Rotavirus SA11 NSP1
  Species: Rotavirus SA11
  Insert size (bp): 1610
  GenBank ID: LC178570
  Promoter: T7 promotor
  Cloning method: Gibson Cloning
  Sequencing primers: 5′ T7 forward CTGTGGATAACCGTATTACCG; 3′ T7 terminal GCTAGTTATTGCTCAGCGG
Terms and licenses: Academic/Nonprofit Terms; Industry Terms: Not Available to Industry
How to cite: pT7-NSP1SA11 was a gift from Takeshi Kobayashi (Addgene plasmid # 89168 ; http://n2t.net/addgene:89168 ; RRID:Addgene_89168)
