[The description below was written by a language model from this plasmid's Addgene catalogue record and pLannotate feature annotations shown in this document.]
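Description:
pT7-NSP1SA11 is a 4,684 bp rescue plasmid built on the p3E5 backbone that carries a cDNA copy of the NSP1 gene segment of simian rotavirus strain SA11 (about 1.6 kb, inserted by Gibson assembly). It is catalogued as a mammalian expression vector, but transcription is driven by a bacteriophage T7 promoter rather than a cellular promoter, so expression in mammalian cells depends on T7 RNA polymerase being supplied there. In bacteria the plasmid is maintained at high copy number through a ColE1/pUC-type origin and selected with ampicillin via the β-lactamase gene and its native promoter.

The cassette lies on the reverse strand in the order T7 promoter, viral segment containing the NSP1 open reading frame, hepatitis delta virus ribozyme, and T7 terminator. This arrangement is typical of reverse genetics plasmids. The T7 promoter sits close to the start of the viral cDNA, and the ribozyme cleaves itself off the nascent transcript to give a defined 3′ end, so the RNA produced resembles an authentic viral positive-sense segment rather than a conventional mRNA. NSP1 is the rotavirus interferon antagonist, which promotes degradation of host factors such as IRF3, IRF5 and IRF7 and associates with cullin RING ligase components.

The remaining annotations (short rop, bom, tetracycline resistance, lacI, SET1 tag and multiple cloning site fragments, plus an SP6 promoter) appear to be backbone remnants with no evident role in the cassette. The plasmid comes from an entirely plasmid-based rotavirus reverse genetics system, where it would supply the NSP1 segment for recovering recombinant SA11 virus.
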