Features (pLannotate 1.2.2; 14 found; start..end, strand, type, name):
     45..80      +  CDS            rop (fragment): Rop protein, which maintains plasmids at low copy number; rop
    182..230     +  misc_feature   bom (fragment): basis of mobility region from pBR322
    231..506     -  CDS            TcR (fragment): tetracycline efflux protein; tet; confers resistance to tetracycline
    734..752     +  promoter       SP6 promoter: promoter for bacteriophage SP6 RNA polymerase
    757..791     -  misc_feature   MCS (fragment): pUC18/19 multiple cloning site
    820..867     -  terminator     T7 terminator: transcription terminator for bacteriophage T7 RNA polymerase
    875..924     -  CDS            SET1 (fragment): solubility-enhancement tag derived from T7 phage gene 10B
    937..1028    -  ncRNA          HDV ribozyme: Accession: RF00094 - Hepatitis delta virus ribozyme
   1120..2607    -  CDS            NSP1_ROTS4: Experimental evidence at protein level: Swiss-Prot protein existence level 1. Plays a role in the inhibition of host innate immunity by inducing the degradation of key host factors required to activate interferon production such as IRF3, IRF5 or IRF7. Associates with components of cullin RING ligases (CRLs) including CUL1 or CUL3, which are essential multisubunit ubiquitination complexes, to modulate their activities. From Rotavirus A (strain RVA/SA11-4F/G3P6[1]) (RV-A) (Simian Agent 11 (strain 4F)).
   2636..2654    -  promoter       T7 promoter: promoter for bacteriophage T7 RNA polymerase
   2674..2727    -  CDS            lacI (fragment): lac repressor; lacI; The lac repressor binds to the lac operator to inhibit transcription in E. coli. This inhibition can be relieved by adding lactose or isopropyl-β-D-thiogalactopyranoside (IPTG).
   2910..3498    -  rep_origin     ori: high-copy-number ColE1/pMB1/pBR322/pUC origin of replication
   3669..4529    -  CDS            AmpR: β-lactamase; bla; confers resistance to ampicillin, carbenicillin, and related antibiotics
   4530..4634    -  promoter       AmpR promoter: bla
>Addgene plasmid #89168 | pT7-NSP1SA11 | addgene full sequence | sequence record 176098 | Addgene NGS Result
TGACATTAACCTATAAAAATAGGCGTATCACGAGGCCCTTTCGTCTCGCGCGTTTCGGTGATGACGGTGA
AAACCTCTGACACATGCAGCTCCCGGAGACGGTCACAGCTTGTCTGTAAGCGGATGCCGGGAGCAGACAA
GCCCGTCAGGGCGCGTCAGCGGGTGTTGGCGGGTGTCGGGGCTGGCTTAACTATGCGGCATCAGAGCAGA
TTGTACTGAGAGTGCACCATTCGACGCTCTCCCTTATGCGACTCCTGCATTAAGAAGCAGCCCAGTAGTA
GGTTGAGGCCGTTGAGCACCGCCGCCGCAAGGAATGGTGCAAGGAGATGGCGCCCAACAGTCCCCCGGCC
ACGGGGCCTGCCACCATACCCACGCCGAAACAAGCGCTCATGAGCCCGAAGTGGCGAGCCCGATCTTCCC
CATCGGTGATGTCGGCGATATAGGCGCCAGCAACCGCACCTGTGGCGCCGGTGATGCCGGCCACGATGCG
TCCGGCGTAGAGGATCTGGCTAGCGATGACCCTGCTGATTGGTTCGCTGACCATTTCCGGGTGCGGGACG
GCGTTACCAGAAACTCAGAAGGTTCGTCCAACCAAACCGACTCTGACGGCAGTTTACGAGAGAGATGATA
GGGTCTGCTTCAGTAAGCCAGATGCTACACAATTAGGCTTGTACATATTGTCGTTAGAACGCGGCTACAA
TTAATACATAACCTTATGTATCATACACATACGATTTAGGTGACACTATAGAATACAAGCTTGCATGCCT
GCAGGTCGACTCTAGAGGATCTCGATCCGGATATAGTTCCTCCTTTCAGCAAAAAACCCCTCAAGACCCG
TTTAGAGGCCCCAAGGGGTTATGCTAGTTATTGCTCAGCGGTGGCAGCAGCCAACTCAGCTTCCTTTCGG
GCTTTGTTAGCAGCCGGATCCTTTTTTTTGAGCTCTCCCTTAGCCATCCGAGTGGACGACGTCCTCCTTC
GGATGCCCAGGTCGGACCGCGAGGAGGTGGAGATGCCATGCCGACCCGGTTCACAGTATTTTGCCAGCTA
GGCGCTACTCTAGTCTGGACGGTCTTGTGATGGCTAAATACTGTATAATTAGATAGTGACATAATTTCAC
TCATTGTCATCTTCTGAGTTGGAGATCAGTAGCTCAAATTCTTCAGTTAAAGTTCCAGAATTCTTCATTT
CAATCAGTTCCTCCGTTGATTTTATTGACATTGGCAATTTATCCAATTCATCAACATTATACCATTTACT
GCTAATTGATTTAACTATACTACTGAATTCATTTAAATTAAGTACCATTGGTATGCTATCTACATTCAAA
GTGCGCTTAATTTCATTATACAAACTAATATTCAATCCAAGAATCAACATGATGACATTCGTACCTTCAA
CTGACACTGGCGACATGTGATTAAACACTTCTTCAATTGTTTGATCCATGTGATTAGTAAACAAACTCCA
AATTAATCTTTTAATTAAAGGATATATGTTTTCAACAGAACTACAATGTCCAACGTTAACATTACTTTTA
TAACAATCCTTAATAAATTCCATCAATAAATTATACATATCACGAATCCGCCAATCAATTTTACTAAGAA
AATATTTTATATTACACCATTTACAGTACTGGATATCGGAAGCATTGCCTGGGTGATTAGATGCCACGTA
GTTAGGCTGACAATGATGTCCCAACTCAAATATTGTCATTTTCAACCTTCCAAAATTATTATCATGAGCA
TAGAACCGAGTATACTTACTCGTCATCATTGCAGCAATTAATTTATTCTTATCATTTTTTAAATCAGAAT
AAAGCTCCAATTCATCTCTCCAATTAAATTCAGTTACATTTCTGTATATTGATCTTCCTGGCGTTTTTGT
ATAAGTATTAAAAATCACAGTTTCTTTAGTAAAATCTGAAAAGTAAATTTGCTTTAGTTTTGATGATGGC
AGTCTTGATAATTGGAAGTATTTCTTTGCGTAATGGTTTCTCAACTCTATTGGTAGATTGGACATTCTTG
TAAAGTTAATATGATCAAGCAATAATTTATCAAATTCATTTATAAAGTTAACAATTCTATATGGAGCATA
TATATCACTGACTGATTTCTCATATAACCCAAAAACATAATAAAGATTATTTTCATCAAACTTAAATGCA
GCAGCATTTAATGTAATTGGGAGCAGCAAATGATTATACCATTCAATTTTATATTGATTCCTACATTCTC
TTTGCTTTATCATTCTTTCAAATTTTCTAATTACTTTATCATTAATTGGAAATATTATATTGTACAAGTC
TATGATACACTGTAATTTGTCTTTGGTAATTGGATGTTTCACAGTTCTAAGCTTAAGCAAATGAGGTTCA
TTGTCAAGGAAGCATCTTCTGTTCTGAACACACCATTTGCAAACATGCGGCAATGAGCAACCATAACAAT
GGGTTAAATCAGCTATTTGACAACATTCTAAACACCACCCCTTAATTTTCGCATCAGGAACTGGCATCCA
AATAGAATTTGCACCAATGTTGCATAATCTCCGATTTAAAGCAGTTAATCTACGATAATGAAAGCATGCA
TCTTTAAAAGTAGCCATGGCTAACACAAGACTTTTCAAAAAAAAGCCTATAGTGAGTCGTATTAACCCGG
GATCGATATCCCCCTGCATTAATGAATCGGCCAACGCGCGGGGAGAGGCGGTTTGCGTATTGGGCGCTCT
TCCGCTTCCTCGCTCACTGACTCGCTGCGCTCGGTCGTTCGGCTGCGGCGAGCGGTATCAGCTCACTCAA
AGGCGGTAATACGGTTATCCACAGAATCAGGGGATAACGCAGGAAAGAACATGTGAGCAAAAGGCCAGCA
AAAGGCCAGGAACCGTAAAAAGGCCGCGTTGCTGGCGTTTTTCCATAGGCTCCGCCCCCCTGACGAGCAT
CACAAAAATCGACGCTCAAGTCAGAGGTGGCGAAACCCGACAGGACTATAAAGATACCAGGCGTTTCCCC
CTGGAAGCTCCCTCGTGCGCTCTCCTGTTCCGACCCTGCCGCTTACCGGATACCTGTCCGCCTTTCTCCC
TTCGGGAAGCGTGGCGCTTTCTCATAGCTCACGCTGTAGGTATCTCAGTTCGGTGTAGGTCGTTCGCTCC
AAGCTGGGCTGTGTGCACGAACCCCCCGTTCAGCCCGACCGCTGCGCCTTATCCGGTAACTATCGTCTTG
AGTCCAACCCGGTAAGACACGACTTATCGCCACTGGCAGCAGCCACTGGTAACAGGATTAGCAGAGCGAG
GTATGTAGGCGGTGCTACAGAGTTCTTGAAGTGGTGGCCTAACTACGGCTACACTAGAAGAACAGTATTT
GGTATCTGCGCTCTGCTGAAGCCAGTTACCTTCGGAAAAAGAGTTGGTAGCTCTTGATCCGGCAAACAAA
CCACCGCTGGTAGCGGTGGTTTTTTTGTTTGCAAGCAGCAGATTACGCGCAGAAAAAAAGGATCTCAAGA
AGATCCTTTGATCTTTTCTACGGGGTCTGACGCTCAGTGGAACGAAAACTCACGTTAAGGGATTTTGGTC
ATGAGATTATCAAAAAGGATCTTCACCTAGATCCTTTTAAATTAAAAATGAAGTTTTAAATCAATCTAAA
GTATATATGAGTAAACTTGGTCTGACAGTTACCAATGCTTAATCAGTGAGGCACCTATCTCAGCGATCTG
TCTATTTCGTTCATCCATAGTTGCCTGACTCCCCGTCGTGTAGATAACTACGATACGGGAGGGCTTACCA
TCTGGCCCCAGTGCTGCAATGATACCGCGAGACCCACGCTCACCGGCTCCAGATTTATCAGCAATAAACC
AGCCAGCCGGAAGGGCCGAGCGCAGAAGTGGTCCTGCAACTTTATCCGCCTCCATCCAGTCTATTAATTG
TTGCCGGGAAGCTAGAGTAAGTAGTTCGCCAGTTAATAGTTTGCGCAACGTTGTTGCCATTGCTACAGGC
ATCGTGGTGTCACGCTCGTCGTTTGGTATGGCTTCATTCAGCTCCGGTTCCCAACGATCAAGGCGAGTTA
CATGATCCCCCATGTTGTGCAAAAAAGCGGTTAGCTCCTTCGGTCCTCCGATCGTTGTCAGAAGTAAGTT
GGCCGCAGTGTTATCACTCATGGTTATGGCAGCACTGCATAATTCTCTTACTGTCATGCCATCCGTAAGA
TGCTTTTCTGTGACTGGTGAGTACTCAACCAAGTCATTCTGAGAATAGTGTATGCGGCGACCGAGTTGCT
CTTGCCCGGCGTCAATACGGGATAATACCGCGCCACATAGCAGAACTTTAAAAGTGCTCATCATTGGAAA
ACGTTCTTCGGGGCGAAAACTCTCAAGGATCTTACCGCTGTTGAGATCCAGTTCGATGTAACCCACTCGT
GCACCCAACTGATCTTCAGCATCTTTTACTTTCACCAGCGTTTCTGGGTGAGCAAAAACAGGAAGGCAAA
ATGCCGCAAAAAAGGGAATAAGGGCGACACGGAAATGTTGAATACTCATACTCTTCCTTTTTCAATATTA
TTGAAGCATTTATCAGGGTTATTGTCTCATGAGCGGATACATATTTGAATGTATTTAGAAAAATAAACAA
ATAGGGGTTCCGCGCACATTTCCCCGAAAAGTGCCACCTGACGTCTAAGAAACCATTATTATCA
